>Addgene plasmid #221046 | pPOTv7-blast-3Myc | addgene full sequence | sequence record 441438 | Addgene NGS Result
AAAAAAAAAAAACATGAATTTCAGAAGACCTTGCTGTGCCCCTAGCTTGCAGCAGGTCTGCATTATACGG
GCCCAATTCGCCCTATAGTGAGTCGTATTACAATTCACTGGCCGTCGTTTTACAACGTCGTGACTGGGAA
AACCCTGGCGTTACCCAACTTAATCGCCTTGCAGCACATCCCCCTTTCGCCAGCTGGCGTAATAGCGAAG
AGGCCCGCACCGATCGCCCTTCCCAACAGTTGCGCAGCCTGAATGGCGAATGGACGCGCCCTGTAGCGGC
GCATTAAGT
[98 nt withheld, positions 290-387]
C
[91 nt withheld, positions 389-479]
A
[49 nt withheld, positions 481-529]
CCTTTGACGTTGGAGTCCACGTTCTTT
[37 nt withheld, positions 557-593]
ACCCTATCTCGGTCTATTCTTTTGATTTATAAGGGATTTTGCCGATTTCGGCCTATTGGTTAAAAAATGA
GCTGATTTAACAAAAATTTAACGCGAATTTTAACAAAATATTAACGCTTACAATTTCCTGATGCGGTATT
TTCTCCTTACGCATCTGTGCGGTATTTCACACCGCATCAGGTGGCACTTTTCGGGGAAATGTGCGCGGAA
CCCCTATTTGTTTATTTTTCTAAATACATTCAAATATGTATCCGCTCATGAGACAATAACCCTGATAAAT
GCTTCAATAATATTGAAAAAGGAAGAGTATGAGTATTCAACATTTCCGTGTCGCCCTTATTCCCTTTTTT
GCGGCATTTTGCCTTCCTGTTTTTGCTCACCCAGAAACGCTGGTGAAAGTAAAAGATGCTGAAGATCAGT
TGGGTGCACGAGTGGGTTACATCGAACTGGATCTCAACAGCGGTAAGATCCTTGAGAGTTTTCGCCCCGA
AGAACGTTTTCCAATGATGAGCACTTTTAAAGTTCTGCTATGTGGCGCGGTATTATCCCGTATTGACGCC
GGGCAAGAGCAACTCGGTCGCCGCATACACTATTCTCAGAATGACTTGGTTGAGTACTCACCAGTCACAG
AAAAGCATCTTACGGATGGCATGACAGTAAGAGAATTATGCAGTGCTGCCATAACCATGAGTGATAACAC
TGCGGCCAACTTACTTCTGACAACGATCGGAGGACCGAAGGAGCTAACCGCTTTTTTGCACAACATGGGG
GATCATGTAACTCGCCTTGATCGTTGGGAACCGGAGCTGAATGAAGCCATACCAAACGACGAGCGTGACA
CCACGATGCCTGTAGCAATGGCAACAACGTTGCGCAAACTATTAACTGGCGAACTACTTACTCTAGCTTC
CCGGCAACAATTAATAGACTGGATGGAGGCGGATAAAGTTGCAGGACCACTTCTGCGCTCGGCCCTTCCG
GCTGGCTGGTTTATTGCTGATAAATCTGGAGCCGGTGAGCGTGGGTCTCGCGGTATCATTGCAGCACTGG
GGCCAGATGGTAAGCCCTCCCGTATCGTAATTATCTACACGACGGGGAGTCAGGCAACTATGGATGAACG
AAATAGACAGATCGCTGAGATAGGTGCCTCACTGATTAAGCATTGGTAACTGTCAGACCAAGTTTACTCA
TATATACTTTAGATTGATTTAAAACTTCATTTTTAATTTAAAAGGATCTAGGTGAAGATCCTTTTTGATA
ATCTCATGACCAAAATCCCTTAACGTGAGTTTTCGTTCCACTGAGCGTCAGACCCCGTAGAAAAGATCAA
AGGATCTTCTTGAGATCCTTTTTTTCTGCGCGTAATCTGCTGCTTGCAAACAAAAAAACCACCGCTACCA
GCGGTGGTTTGTTTGCCGGATCAAGAGCTACCAACTCTTTTTCCGAAGGTAACTGGCTTCAGCAGAGCGC
AGATACCAAATACTGTTCTTCTAGTGTAGCCGTAGTTAGGCCACCACTTCAAGAACTCTGTAGCACCGCC
TACATACCTCGCTCTGCTAATCCTGTTACCAGTGGCTGCTGCCAGTGGCGATAAGTCGTGTCTTACCGGG
TTGGACTCAAGACGATAGTTACCGGATAAGGCGCAGCGGTCGGGCTGAACGGGGGGTTCGTGCACACAGC
CCAGCTTGGAGCGAACGACCTACACCGAACTGAGATACCTACAGCGTGAGCTATGAGAAAGCGCCACGCT
TCCCGAAGGGAGAAAGGCGGACAGGTATCCGGTAAGCGGCAGGGTCGGAACAGGAGAGCGCACGAGGGAG
CTTCCAGGGGGAAACGCCTGGTATCTTTATAGTCCTGTCGGGTTTCGCCACCTCTGACTTGAGCGTCGAT
TTTTGTGATGCTCGTCAGGGGGGCGGAGCCTATGGAAAAACGCCAGCAACGCGGCCTTTTTACGGTTCCT
GGCCTTTTGCTGGCCTTTTGCTCACATGTTCTTTCCTGCGTTATCCCCTGATTCTGTGGATAACCGTATT
ACCGCCTTTGAGTGAGCTGATACCGCTCGCCGCAGCCGAACGACCGAGCGCAGCGAGTCAGTGAGCGAGG
AAGCGGAAGAGCGCCCAATACGCAAACCGCCTCTCCCCGCGCGTTGGCCGATTCATTAATGCAGCTGGCA
CGACAGGTTTCCCGACTGGAAAGCGGGCAGTGAGCGCAACGCAATTAATGTGAGTTAGCTCACTCATTAG
GCACCCCAGGCTTTACACTTTATGCTTCCGGCTCGTATGTTGTGTGGAATTGTGAGCGGATAACAATTTC
ACACAGGAAACAGCTATGACCATGATTACGCCAAGCTATTTAGGTGACACTATAGAATACTCAAGCTATG
CATCCAATTTGAGAGACCTGTGCGGGGCTCGAATCCCCCCATTTTCTTCTTTTACATCATCCCCCCTTCC
TAACCAACCTGCAGGCGCACCTCCCTGCTGTGCCATCAGATTACTCCGGGAACCTTTCCACGGAAAAGAC
ACGAGACAAGGGAAAAGCCAACTAAATGGGCACTCGAGTTAGCCCTCCCACACATAACCAGAGGGCAGCA
ATTCACGAATCCCAACTGCCGTCGGCTGTCCATCACTGTCCTTCACTATGGCTTTGATCCCAGGATGCAG
ATCGAGAAGCACCTGTCGGCACCGTCCGCAGGGGCTCAAGATGCCCCTGTTCTCATTTCCGATCGCGACG
ATACAAGTCAGGTTGCCAGCTGCCGCAGCAGCAGCAGTGCCCAGCACCACGAGTTCTGCACAAGGTCCCC
CAGTAAAATGATATACATTGACACCAGTGAAGATGCGGCCGTCGCTAGAGAGAGCTGCGCTGGCGACGCT
GTAGTCTTCAGAGATGGGGATGCTGTTGATTGTAGCCGTTGCTCTTTCAATGAGGGTGGATTCTTCTTGA
GACAAAGGCATGCTAGCTGATGCTTTATTGCTTTCTCTTAAATTTGGGATAACCGTAGTTTATGCGGCAG
TAGTTTGACACCTTTTCGAGGGGGAAAGAGACAAAAAAGGAGAAGACAAGGATTAAAGGGTGCACCCAAA
GGAGGAAACACACGGTTGGTGTGCAGTGATGAATATCAAGTTGCACAACAGTGCAGACTCAAAACGGCAC
TAATGAACCAGATGTCAGACATGCAGCTACGATCTACACAAACAGTGACTCTCTAATGCCGAAGGATAGG
CACCGCAGTGCACGTACACAGCGGCATAGATTGAAATACTACATAAAGGTTATACATTGATTATAATGAA
AGACATTTAAGCGCAGCGGAGCTCTTAACTACCCGATCCTGATCCAGATCCTGATCCGGATCCGAGGTCT
TCCTCAGAGATAAGTTTTTGCTCGCTACCGAGGTCCTCTTCACTAATCAACTTTTGCTCCGACCCCAAAT
CTTCCTCTGAAATCAGTTTCTGCTCAAGCTTAGAACCGGAACCGGAACCACTACCAGAACCCATAGGTAC
CCGTTGCAGTTGAGTTTCTGTTTTCGGGCTTGTTGGTATACTTGTTTGATTAATGTGGCTGATAGCTAAG
CTATCGCAAATATTTGTACAAGACATGAGGGGGCAAAAAAATAAGCCAAGTGTATTTGTTAGGCTTCCGT
GCCTGTTAGAGAAATATGTAAGGAAACGCCTGCGCTACACAGCTTGAGCAACGCGTGGGGCTCGAATCCC
CCCATTTTCTTCTTTTACATCATCCCCCCTTCCTAACCAACCTGCAGGCGCACCTCCCTGCTGTGCCATC
AGATTACTCCGGGAACCTTTCCACGGAAAAGACACGAGACAAGGGAAAAGCCAACTAAATGGGCACTCGA
GTTAGCCCTCCCACACATAACCAGAGGGCAGCAATTCACGAATCCCAACTGCCGTCGGCTGTCCATCACT
GTCCTTCACTATGGCTTTGATCCCAGGATGCAGATCGAGAAGCACCTGTCGGCACCGTCCGCAGGGGCTC
AAGATGCCCCTGTTCTCATTTCCGATCGCGACGATACAAGTCAGGTTGCCAGCTGCCGCAGCAGCAGCAG
TGCCCAGCACCACGAGTTCTGCACAAGGTCCCCCAGTAAAATGATATACATTGACACCAGTGAAGATGCG
GCCGTCGCTAGAGAGAGCTGCGCTGGCGACGCTGTAGTCTTCAGAGATGGGGATGCTGTTGATTGTAGCC
GTTGCTCTTTCAATGAGGGTGGATTCTTCTTGAGACAAAGGCATGAATTCCACTAGAGCTTATTTTATGG
CAGCAACGAGACCTTACGTAAAGCAAAACTAAATAAGAGCGGAGACTGCAATGCAGAGTAA
Features (pLannotate 1.2.2; 14 found; start..end, strand, type, name):
     82..100     -  promoter       T7 promoter: promoter for bacteriophage T7 RNA polymerase
    103..260     +  CDS            lacZα (fragment): LacZα fragment of β-galactosidase; lacZ fragment
    264..719     +  rep_origin     f1 ori (sequence partly withheld): f1 bacteriophage origin of replication; arrow indicates direction of (+) strand synthesis
    720..770     -  misc_feature   bom (fragment): basis of mobility region from pBR322
    797..901     +  promoter       AmpR promoter: bla
    902..1762    +  CDS            AmpR: β-lactamase; bla; confers resistance to ampicillin, carbenicillin, and related antibiotics
   1933..2521    +  rep_origin     ori: high-copy-number ColE1/pMB1/pBR322/pUC origin of replication
   2704..2796    +  CDS            lacI (fragment): lac repressor; lacI; The lac repressor binds to the lac operator to inhibit transcription in E. coli. This inhibition can be relieved by adding lactose or isopropyl-β-D-thiogalactopyranoside (IPTG).
   2809..2830    +  protein_bind   CAP binding site: CAP binding activates transcription in the presence of cAMP. E. coli catabolite activator protein
   2845..2875    +  promoter       lac promoter: promoter for the E. coli lac operon
   2883..2899    +  protein_bind   lac operator: The lac repressor binds to the lac operator to inhibit transcription in E. coli. This inhibition can be relieved by adding lactose or isopropyl-β-D-thiogalactopyranoside (IPTG). lac repressor encoded by lacI
   2941..2959    +  promoter       SP6 promoter: promoter for bacteriophage SP6 RNA polymerase
   3155..3544    -  CDS            bsd: BSD_ASPTE - Experimental evidence at protein level: Swiss-Prot protein existence level 1. Catalyzes the deamination of the cytosine moiety of the antibiotics blasticidin S, cytomycin and acetylblasticidin S. From Aspergillus terreus.
   4448..4837    -  CDS            bsd: BSD_ASPTE - Experimental evidence at protein level: Swiss-Prot protein existence level 1. Catalyzes the deamination of the cytosine moiety of the antibiotics blasticidin S, cytomycin and acetylblasticidin S. From Aspergillus terreus.
