[The description below was written by a language model from this plasmid's Addgene catalogue record and pLannotate feature annotations shown in this document.]
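Description:
pPOTv7-blast-3Myc is a member of the pPOT ("PCR only tagging") series of template plasmids used for endogenous gene tagging in Trypanosoma brucei. It is not designed to be introduced into the parasite intact. Instead it serves as a PCR template: a cassette containing the epitope tag and a drug resistance marker is amplified with long primers that carry homology to the target locus, and the product is transfected so that it integrates by homologous recombination and fuses the tag to the gene of interest. In bacteria the plasmid is maintained on a standard cloning backbone with a high-copy ColE1/pUC-type origin and an ampicillin resistance gene (β-lactamase). It also carries an f1 origin, a lacZα fragment with lac promoter and operator elements, and flanking T7 and SP6 promoters, all typical of a general-purpose cloning vector.

The recorded insert is a synthetic triple Myc epitope (3xMyc), cloned between retained HindIII and BamHI sites, which allows detection of the tagged protein with anti-Myc antibodies. The promoter is listed as "read through", meaning the cassette has no dedicated promoter and relies on transcription from the tagged locus after integration. Selection in trypanosomes is by blasticidin. The automated annotation finds two copies of the blasticidin S deaminase (bsd) coding sequence in the same orientation, separated by roughly 900 nt. This duplication may relate to supporting both N- and C-terminal tagging, but the record does not explain it. The Myc repeats themselves and any trypanosome intergenic or UTR processing sequences are not annotated in the feature table, so their exact arrangement cannot be stated from the record.
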