Addgene plasmid #221046: pPOTv7-blast-3Myc
Purpose: Trypanosoma brucei PCR only tagging (pPOT) vector for endogenous gene tagging
Depositing lab: Samuel Dean. Depositing organization: University of Warwick. Publication: A comprehensive toolkit for protein localization and functional analysis in trypanosomatids. Paterou A, Saez Conde J, Tyc J, Sunter JD, Vaughan S, Gull K, Dean S. Open Biol. 2025 Apr;15(4):240361. doi: 10.1098/rsob.240361. Epub 2025 Apr 2. PubMed 40169015.
Backbone
  Vector backbone: pPOT
  Vector type: Unspecified
Growth in bacteria
  Bacterial resistance: Ampicillin, 100 μg/mL
  Growth temperature: 37°C
  Growth strain: NEB Stable
  Copy number: High Copy
Gene/Insert
  Gene/Insert name: 3xMyc epitopes
  Species: Synthetic
  Promoter: read through
  Cloning method: Restriction Enzyme; 5′ cloning site HindIII (not destroyed); 3′ cloning site BamHI (not destroyed)
  Sequencing primers: 5′ cTATGGGTTCTGGTAGTG; 3′ cTTAACTACCCGATCCTG
Terms and licenses: Academic/Nonprofit Terms; Industry Terms: Not Available to Industry
Depositor comments: Please visit https://doi.org/10.1101/2023.04.21.537815 for bioRxiv preprint.
How to cite: pPOTv7-blast-3Myc was a gift from Samuel Dean (Addgene plasmid # 221046 ; http://n2t.net/addgene:221046 ; RRID:Addgene_221046)
